>Addgene plasmid #81293 | pDONR223_TRAT1_p.D40Y | addgene full sequence | sequence record 168372 | Addgene NGS Result
GGCAGTTCCCTACTCTCGCGTTAACGCTAGCATGGATGTTTTCCCAGTCACGACGTTGTAAAACGACGGC
CAGTCTTAAGCTCGGGCCCCAAATAATGATTTTATTTTGACTGATAGTGACCTGTTCGTTGCAACAAATT
GATGAGCAATGCTTTTTTATAATGCCAACTTTGTACAAAAAAGTTGGCACCATGTCAGGAATCTCTGGGT
GCCCCTTTTTCCTCTGGGGACTTCTAGCATTGTTGGGCTTGGCTTTGGTTATATCACTGATCTTCAATAT
TTCCCACTATGTGGAAAAGCAACGACAATATAAAATGTACAGCTACTCCAGTGACCACACCAGGGTTGAT
GAGTATTATATTGAAGACACACCAATTTATGGTAACTTAGATGATATGATTTCAGAACCAATGGATGAAA
ATTGCTATGAACAAATGAAAGCCCGACCAGAGAAATCTGTAAATAAGATGCAGGAAGCCACCCCATCTGC
ACAGGCAACCAATGAAACACAGATGTGCTACGCCTCACTTGATCACAGCGTTAAGGGGAAGCGTAGAAAG
CCCAGGAAACAGAATACTCATTTCTCAGACAAGGATGGAGATGAGCAACTACATGCAATAGATGCCAGCG
TTTCTAAGACCACCTTAGTAGACAGTTTCTCCCCAGAAAGCCAGGCAGTAGAGGAAAACATTCATGATGA
TCCCATCAGACTGTTTGGATTGATCCGTGCTAAGAGAGAACCTATAAACTACCCAACTTTCTTGTACAAA
GTTGGCATTATAAGAAAGCATTGCTTATCAATTTGTTGCAACGAACAGGTCACTATCAGTCAAAATAAAA
TCATTATTTGCCATCCAGCTGATATCCCCTATAGTGAGTCGTATTACATGGTCATAGCTGTTTCCTGGCA
GCTCTGGCCCGTGTCTCAAAATCTCTGATGTTACATTGCACAAGATAAAAATATATCATCATGCCTCCTC
TAGACCAGCCAGGACAGAAATGCCTCGACTTCGCTGCTACCCAAGGTTGCCGGGTGACGCACACCGTGGA
AACGGATGAAGGCACGAACCCAGTGGACATAAGCCTGTTCGGTTCGTAAGCTGTAATGCAAGTAGCGTAT
GCGCTCACGCAACTGGTCCAGAACCTTGACCGAACGCAGCGGTGGTAACGGCGCAGTGGCGGTTTTCATG
GCTTGTTATGACTGTTTTTTTGGGGTACAGTCTATGCCTCGGGCATCCAAGCAGCAAGCGCGTTACGCCG
TGGGTCGATGTTTGATGTTATGGAGCAGCAACGATGTTACGCAGCAGGGCAGTCGCCCTAAAACAAAGTT
AAACATTATGAGGGAAGCGGTGATCGCCGAAGTATCGACTCAACTATCAGAGGTAGTTGGCGTCATCGAG
CGCCATCTCGAACCGACGTTGCTGGCCGTACATTTGTACGGCTCCGCAGTGGATGGCGGCCTGAAGCCAC
ACAGTGATATTGATTTGCTGGTTACGGTGACCGTAAGGCTTGATGAAACAACGCGGCGAGCTTTGATCAA
CGACCTTTTGGAAACTTCGGCTTCCCCTGGAGAGAGCGAGATTCTCCGCGCTGTAGAAGTCACCATTGTT
GTGCACGACGACATCATTCCGTGGCGTTATCCAGCTAAGCGCGAACTGCAATTTGGAGAATGGCAGCGCA
ATGACATTCTTGCAGGTATCTTCGAGCCAGCCACGATCGACATTGATCTGGCTATCTTGCTGACAAAAGC
AAGAGAACATAGCGTTGCCTTGGTAGGTCCAGCGGCGGAGGAACTCTTTGATCCGGTTCCTGAACAGGAT
CTATTTGAGGCGCTAAATGAAACCTTAACGCTATGGAACTCGCCGCCCGACTGGGCTGGCGATGAGCGAA
ATGTAGTGCTTACGTTGTCCCGCATTTGGTACAGCGCAGTAACCGGCAAAATCGCGCCGAAGGATGTCGC
TGCCGACTGGGCAATGGAGCGCCTGCCGGCCCAGTATCAGCCCGTCATACTTGAAGCTAGACAGGCTTAT
CTTGGACAAGAAGAAGATCGCTTGGCCTCGCGCGCAGATCAGTTGGAAGAATTTGTCCACTACGTGAAAG
GCGAGATCACCAAGGTAGTCGGCAAATAACCCTCGAGCCACCCATGACCAAAATCCCTTAACGTGAGTTA
CGCGTCGTTCCACTGAGCGTCAGACCCCGTAGAAAAGATCAAAGGATCTTCTTGAGATCCTTTTTTTCTG
CGCGTAATCTGCTGCTTGCAAACAAAAAAACCACCGCTACCAGCGGTGGTTTGTTTGCCGGATCAAGAGC
TACCAACTCTTTTTCCGAAGGTAACTGGCTTCAGCAGAGCGCAGATACCAAATACTGTTCTTCTAGTGTA
GCCGTAGTTAGGCCACCACTTCAAGAACTCTGTAGCACCGCCTACATACCTCGCTCTGCTAATCCTGTTA
CCAGTGGCTGCTGCCAGTGGCGATAAGTCGTGTCTTACCGGGTTGGACTCAAGACGATAGTTACCGGATA
AGGCGCAGCGGTCGGGCTGAACGGGGGGTTCGTGCACACAGCCCAGCTTGGAGCGAACGACCTACACCGA
ACTGAGATACCTACAGCGTGAGCTATGAGAAAGCGCCACGCTTCCCGAAGGGAGAAAGGCGGACAGGTAT
CCGGTAAGCGGCAGGGTCGGAACAGGAGAGCGCACGAGGGAGCTTCCAGGGGGAAACGCCTGGTATCTTT
ATAGTCCTGTCGGGTTTCGCCACCTCTGACTTGAGCGTCGATTTTTGTGATGCTCGTCAGGGGGGCGGAG
CCTATGGAAAAACGCCAGCAACGCGGCCTTTTTACGGTTCCTGGCCTTTTGCTGGCCTTTTGCTCACATG
TTCTTTCCTGCGTTATCCCCTGATTCTGTGGATAACCGTATTACCGCCTTTGAGTGAGCTGATACCGCTC
GCCGCAGCCGAACGACCGAGCGCAGCGAGTCAGTGAGCGAGGAAGCGGAAGAGCGCCCAATACGCAAACC
GCCTCTCCCCGCGCGTTGGCCGATTCATTAATGCAGCTGGCACGACAGGTTTCCCGACTGGAAAGCGGGC
AGTGAGCGCAACGCAATTAATACGCGTACCGCTAGCCAGGAAGAGTTTGTAGAAACGCAAAAAGGCCATC
CGTCAGGATGGCCTTCTGCTTAGTTTGATGCCTGGCAGTTTATGGCGGGCGTCCTGCCCGCCACCCTCCG
GGCCGTTGCTTCACAACGTTCAAATCCGCTCCCGGCGGATTTGTCCTACTCAGGAGAGCGTTCACCGACA
AACAACAGATAAAACGAAAGGCCCAGTCTTCCGACTGAGCCTTTCGTTTTATTTGATGCCT
Features (pLannotate 1.2.2; 12 found; start..end, strand, type, name):
     38..74      -  CDS            lacZα (fragment): LacZα fragment of β-galactosidase; lacZ fragment
     91..186     +  protein_bind   attL3: mutant version of attL; recombination site for the Gateway® LR reaction LR Clonase™
    192..749     +  CDS            TRAT1: TRAT1_HUMAN - Also known as TCRIM. Experimental evidence at protein level: Swiss-Prot protein existence level 1. Stabilizes the TCR (T-cell antigen receptor)/CD3 complex at the surface of T-cells. From Homo sapiens (Human).
    751..850     -  protein_bind   attL2: mutant version of attL; recombination site for the Gateway® LR reaction LR Clonase™
    868..886     -  promoter       T7 promoter: promoter for bacteriophage T7 RNA polymerase
   1076..1099    +  promoter       Pc promoter (fragment): intI1 (promoter lies within the coding sequence); class 1 integron promoter
   1275..1331    +  CDS            GmR (fragment): gentamycin acetyltransferase; aacC1; confers resistance to gentamycin
   1338..2129    +  CDS            SmR: aminoglycoside adenylyltransferase (Murphy, 1985); aadA; confers resistance to spectinomycin and streptomycin
   2222..2810    +  rep_origin     ori: high-copy-number ColE1/pMB1/pBR322/pUC origin of replication
   2993..3085    +  CDS            lacI (fragment): lac repressor; lacI; The lac repressor binds to the lac operator to inhibit transcription in E. coli. This inhibition can be relieved by adding lactose or isopropyl-β-D-thiogalactopyranoside (IPTG).
   3140..3167    -  terminator     rrnB T2 terminator: transcription terminator T2 from the E. coli rrnB gene
   3299..3342    +  terminator     rrnB T1 terminator: Escherichia coli rrnB; transcription terminator T1 from the E. coli rrnB gene
