[The description below was written by a language model from this plasmid's Addgene catalogue record and pLannotate feature annotations shown in this document.]
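Description:
pDONR223_TRAT1_p.D40Y is a Gateway entry clone built on the Invitrogen pDONR223 backbone. It carries the human TRAT1 open reading frame with a D40Y substitution and belongs to the Target Accelerator Plasmid Collection, a set assembled for systematic functional testing of rare cancer-associated variants. The plasmid is maintained in E. coli at high copy through a ColE1/pUC-type origin. Selection is with spectinomycin, conferred by the aadA aminoglycoside adenylyltransferase gene (annotated SmR), which lies downstream of a fragment of the class 1 integron Pc promoter and a remnant of a gentamicin resistance gene. Short lacZα and lacI fragments are backbone remnants. The rrnB T1 and T2 terminators sit upstream of the cloning region, where they typically insulate the insert from read-through transcription.

The TRAT1 coding sequence encodes a T-cell receptor-associated transmembrane adaptor that stabilises the TCR/CD3 complex at the T-cell surface. It is flanked by two attL recombination sites, which the automated annotation labels attL3 and attL2. These sites allow the ORF to be moved by an LR Clonase reaction into any compatible attR-containing destination vector. The entry clone has no promoter driving the insert, so it is not meant for expression itself. The only nearby promoter is a backbone T7 promoter outside the attL-flanked region. The insert is in the "open" configuration, with no stop codon directly after the ORF, so it can be transferred into destination vectors that add C-terminal tags or fusions. Its typical use is as a shuttle source of the mutant allele for building expression constructs that compare variant and wild-type TRAT1 function.
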