Addgene plasmid #81293: pDONR223_TRAT1_p.D40Y
Purpose: Gateway Donor vector containing TRAT1 , part of the Target Accelerator Plasmid Collection.
Depositing lab: Jesse Boehm & William Hahn & David Root. Depositing organization: Broad Institute. Publication: Systematic Functional Interrogation of Rare Cancer Variants Identifies Oncogenic Alleles. Kim E, Ilic N, Shrestha Y, Zou L, Kamburov A, Zhu C, Yang X, Lubonja R, Tran N, Nguyen C, Lawrence MS, Piccioni F, Bagul M, Doench JG, Chouinard CR, Wu X, Hogstrom L, Natoli T, Tamayo P, Horn H, Corsello SM, Lage K, Root DE, Subramanian A, Golub TR, Getz G, Boehm JS, Hahn WC. Cancer Discov. 2016 Jul;6(7):714-26. doi: 10.1158/2159-8290.CD-16-0160. Epub 2016 May 4. PubMed 27147599.
Backbone
  Vector backbone: pDONR223
  Backbone manufacturer: Invitrogen
  Backbone size w/o insert (bp): 2790
  Vector type: Gateway Entry vector
Growth in bacteria
  Bacterial resistance: Spectinomycin, 50 μg/mL
  Growth temperature: 37°C
  Growth strain: DH5alpha
  Copy number: High Copy
Gene/Insert
  Gene/Insert name: TRAT1
  Species: H. sapiens (human)
  Mutation: D40Y
  GenBank ID: NM_016388.3
  Entrez Gene: TRAT1 (a.k.a. HSPC062, TCRIM, TRIM, pp29/30)
  Promoter: None
  Cloning method: Gateway Cloning
  Sequencing primers: 5′ M13pUC-fwd; 3′ M13-Rev
Terms and licenses: Academic/Nonprofit Terms; Industry Terms: Not Available to Industry
Depositor comments: Open state: NO stop codon immediately follows insert
How to cite: pDONR223_TRAT1_p.D40Y was a gift from Jesse Boehm & William Hahn & David Root (Addgene plasmid # 81293 ; http://n2t.net/addgene:81293 ; RRID:Addgene_81293)
