>Addgene plasmid #81293 | pDONR223_TRAT1_p.D40Y | depositor partial sequence | sequence record 154612 | Insert sequence
ATGTCAGGAATCTCTGGGTGCCCCTTTTTCCTCTGGGGACTTCTAGCATTGTTGGGCTTGGCTTTGGTTA
TATCACTGATCTTCAATATTTCCCACTATGTGGAAAAGCAACGACAATATAAAATGTACAGCTACTCCAG
TGACCACACCAGGGTTGATGAGTATTATATTGAAGACACACCAATTTATGGTAACTTAGATGATATGATT
TCAGAACCAATGGATGAAAATTGCTATGAACAAATGAAAGCCCGACCAGAGAAATCTGTAAATAAGATGC
AGGAAGCCACCCCATCTGCACAGGCAACCAATGAAACACAGATGTGCTACGCCTCACTTGATCACAGCGT
TAAGGGGAAGCGTAGAAAGCCCAGGAAACAGAATACTCATTTCTCAGACAAGGATGGAGATGAGCAACTA
CATGCAATAGATGCCAGCGTTTCTAAGACCACCTTAGTAGACAGTTTCTCCCCAGAAAGCCAGGCAGTAG
AGGAAAACATTCATGATGATCCCATCAGACTGTTTGGATTGATCCGTGCTAAGAGAGAACCTATAAAC
